Addgene plasmid #39084: GPD1L
Purpose: Bacterial expression for structure determination; may not be full ORF
Depositing lab: Nicola Burgess-Brown. Depositing organization: University of Oxford.
Backbone
  Vector backbone: pNIC28-Bsa4
  Backbone manufacturer: SGC
  Vector type: Bacterial Expression
Growth in bacteria
  Bacterial resistance: Kanamycin, 50 μg/mL
  Growth temperature: 37°C
  Growth strain: Mach1
  Copy number: Low Copy
Gene/Insert
  Gene/Insert name: GPD1L (alt names: KIAA0089: KIAA0089 protein; PDB:2PLA)
  Species: H. sapiens (human)
  Insert size (bp): 1141
  GenBank ID: KIAA0089: KIAA0089 protein
  Entrez Gene: GPD1L (a.k.a. GPD1-L)
  Tag / fusion protein: His Tev (N terminal on insert)
  Cloning method: Ligation Independent Cloning
  Sequencing primers: 5′ T7; 3′ T7-term
Terms and licenses: Academic/Nonprofit Terms; Industry Terms: Not Available to Industry
How to cite: GPD1L was a gift from Nicola Burgess-Brown (Addgene plasmid # 39084 ; http://n2t.net/addgene:39084 ; RRID:Addgene_39084)
