[The description below was written by a language model from this plasmid's Addgene catalogue record.]
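Description:
GPD1L is a bacterial expression plasmid built on the pNIC28-Bsa4 backbone from the SGC, carrying a human GPD1L (glycerol-3-phosphate dehydrogenase 1-like, also listed as KIAA0089) coding fragment of about 1.1 kb. It is maintained in E. coli under kanamycin selection and is recorded as low copy. The origin of replication is not stated in the record, and no feature table is provided, so the details of the backbone elements cannot be confirmed here.

The insert was introduced by ligation independent cloning and is fused at its N terminus to a His tag followed by a TEV protease site. This arrangement allows the recombinant protein to be captured by immobilised metal affinity chromatography, after which the tag can be cleaved off to leave near-native protein. The promoter is not explicitly named, but the listed sequencing primers (T7 forward and T7 terminator reverse) suggest the insert sits within a T7 promoter/terminator expression cassette, which would require a host supplying T7 RNA polymerase for expression. The recorded growth strain, Mach1, is a cloning and propagation strain rather than an expression strain.

The stated purpose is production of protein in bacteria for structure determination. The record cautions that the insert may not be the full open reading frame, which fits the common structural genomics practice of trimming constructs to improve expression or crystallisation. An associated Protein Data Bank entry is listed among the alternative names, suggesting a link between this construct and a solved structure of the human protein.
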