>Addgene plasmid #39084 | GPD1L | depositor partial sequence | sequence record 49142 | GPD1L sequence 1141 bps
ATGCACCATCATCATCATCATTCTTCTGGTGTAGATCTGGGTACCGAGAACCTGTACTTCCAATCCATGG
CAGCGGCGCCCCTGAAAGTGTGCATCGTGGGCTCGGGGAACTGGGGTTCAGCTGTTGCAAAAATAATTGG
TAATAATGTCAAGAAACTTCAGAAATTTGCCTCCACAGTCAAGATGTGGGTCTTTGAAGAAACAGTGAAT
GGCAGAAAACTGACAGACATCATAAATAATGACCATGAAAATGTAAAATATCTTCCTGGACACAAGCTGC
CAGAAAATGTGGTTGCCATGTCAAATCTTAGCGAGGCTGTGCAGGATGCAGACCTGCTGGTGTTTGTCAT
TCCCCACCAGTTCATTCACAGAATCTGTGATGAGATCACTGGGAGAGTGCCCAAGAAAGCGCTGGGAATC
ACCCTCATCAAGGGCATAGACGAGGGCCCCGAGGGGCTGAAGCTCATTTCTGACATCATCCGTGAGAAGA
TGGGTATTGACATCAGTGTGCTGATGGGAGCCAACATTGCCAATGAGGTGGCTGCAGAGAAGTTCTGTGA
GACCACCATCGGCAGCAAAGTAATGGAGAACGGCCTTCTCTTCAAAGAACTTCTGCAGACTCCAAATTTT
CGAATTACCGTGGTTGATGATGCAGACACTGTTGAACTATGTGGTGCGCTTAAGAACATCGTAGCTGTGG
GAGCTGGGTTCTGCGACGGCCTCCGCTGTGGAGACAACACCAAAGCGGCCGTCATCCGCCTGGGACTCAT
GGAAATGATTGCTTTTGCCAGGATCTTCTGCAAAGGCCAAGTGTCTACAGCCACCTTCCTAGAGAGCTGC
GGGGTGGCCGACCTGATCACCACCTGTTACGGAGGGCGGAACCGCAGGGTGGCCGAGGCCTTCGCCAGAA
CTGGGAAGACCATTGAAGAGTTGGAGAAGGAGATGCTGAATGGGCAAAAGCTCCAAGGACCGCAGACTTC
TGCTGAAGTGTACCGCATCCTCAAACAGAAGGGACTACTGGACAAGTTTCCATTGTTTACTGCAGTGTAT
CAGATCTGCTACGAAAGCAGACCAGTTCAAGAGATGTTGTCTTGTCTTCAGAGCCATCCAGAGTGACAGT
AAAGGTGGATACGGATCCGAA
