>Addgene plasmid #39084 | GPD1L | addgene partial sequence | sequence record 51833 | T7_term
GGGCTTGTAGCAGCCGGATCTCAGTGGTGGTGGTGGTGGTGCTCGAGTGCGGCCGCAAGCTTGTCGACGG
AGCTCGAATTCGGATCCGTATCCACCTTTACTGTCACTCTGGATGGCTCTGAAGACAAGACAACATCTCT
TGAACTGGTCTGCTTTCGTAGCAGATCTGATACACTGCAGTAAACAATGGAAACTTGTCCAGTAGTCCCT
TCTGTTTGAGGATGCGGTACACTTCAGCAGAAGTCTGCGGTCCTTGGAGCTTTTGCCCATTCAGCATCTC
CTTCTCCAACTCTTCAATGGTCTTCCCAGTTCTGGCGAAGGCCTCGGCCACCCTGCGGTTCCGCCCTCCG
TAACAGGTGGTGATCAGGTCGGCCACCCCGCAGCTCTCTAGGAAGGTGGCTGTAGACACTTGGCCTTTGC
AGAAGATCCTGGCAAAAGCAATCATTTCCATGAGTCCCAGGCGGATGACGGCCGCTTTGGTGTTGTCTCC
ACAGCGGAGGCCGTCGCAGAACCCAGCTCCCACAGCTACGATGTTCTTAAGCGCACCACATAGTTCAACA
GTGTCTGCATCATCAACCACGGTAATTCGAAAATTTGGAGTCTGCAGAAGTTCTTTGAAGAGAAGGCCGT
TCTCCATTACTTTGCTGCCGATGGTGGTCTCACAGAACTTCTCTGCAGCCACCTCATTGGCAATGTTGGC
TCCCATCAGCACACTGATGTCAATACCCATCTTCTCACGGATGATGTCAGAAATGAGCTTCAGCCCCTCG
GGGCCCTCGTCTATGCCCTTGATGAGGGTGATTCCCAGCGCTTTCTTGGGCACTCTCCCAGTGATCTCAT
CACAGATTCT
