>Addgene plasmid #39084 | GPD1L | addgene partial sequence | sequence record 51834 | T7 5'-TAATACGACTCACTATAGGG-3'
TCTGAATATTTTGTTTACTTTAAGAAGGAGATATACATATGCACCATCATCATCATCATTCTTCTGGTGT
AGATCTGGGTACCGAGAACCTGTACTTCCAATCCATGGCAGCGGCGCCCCTGAAAGTGTGCATCGTGGGC
TCGGGGAACTGGGGTTCAGCTGTTGCAAAAATAATTGGTAATAATGTCAAGAAACTTCAGAAATTTGCCT
CCACAGTCAAGATGTGGGTCTTTGAAGAAACAGTGAATGGCAGAAAACTGACAGACATCATAAATAATGA
CCATGAAAATGTAAAATATCTTCCTGGACACAAGCTGCCAGAAAATGTGGTTGCCATGTCAAATCTTAGC
GAGGCTGTGCAGGATGCAGACCTGCTGGTGTTTGTCATTCCCCACCAGTTCATTCACAGAATCTGTGATG
AGATCACTGGGAGAGTGCCCAAGAAAGCGCTGGGAATCACCCTCATCAAGGGCATAGACGAGGGCCCCGA
GGGGCTGAAGCTCATTTCTGACATCATCCGTGAGAAGATGGGTATTGACATCAGTGTGCTGATGGGAGCC
AACATTGCCAATGAGGTGGCTGCAGAGAAGTTCTGTGAGACCACCATCGGCAGCAAAGTAATGGAGAACG
GCCTTCTCTTCAAAGAACTTCTGCAGACTCCAAATTTTCGAATTACCGTGGTTGATGATGCAGACACTGT
TGAACTATGTGGTGCGCTTAAGAACATCGTAGCTGTGGGAGCTGGGTTCTGCGACGGCCTCCGCTGTGGA
GACAACACCAAAGCGGCCGTCATCCGCCTGGGACTCATGGAAATGATTGCTTTTGCCAGGATCTTCTGCA
AAGGCCAAGTGTCTACAGCCACCTTCCTAGAGAGCTGCGGGGTGGCCGAC
